Addgene plasmid #76757: ACVR1 gRNA (BRDN0001145448)
Purpose: 3rd generation lentiviral gRNA plasmid targeting human ACVR1
Depositing lab: John Doench & David Root. Depositing organization: Broad Institute. Publication: Optimized sgRNA design to maximize activity and minimize off-target effects of CRISPR-Cas9. Doench JG, Fusi N, Sullender M, Hegde M, Vaimberg EW, Donovan KF, Smith I, Tothova Z, Wilen C, Orchard R, Virgin HW, Listgarten J, Root DE. Nat Biotechnol. 2016 Jan 18. doi: 10.1038/nbt.3437. PubMed 26780180.
Backbone
  Vector backbone: lentiGuide-Puro
  Backbone manufacturer: Zhang Lab (Addgene plasmid # 52963)
  Vector type: Mammalian Expression, Lentiviral, CRISPR
  Selectable markers: Puromycin
Growth in bacteria
  Bacterial resistance: Ampicillin, 100 μg/mL
  Growth temperature: 37°C
  Growth strain: DH5alpha
  Copy number: High Copy
Gene/Insert
  Gene/Insert name: ACVR1 (alt names: ACVR1; NM_001105.4)
  gRNA/shRNA sequence: CTGGTGTAACAGGAACATCA
  Species: H. sapiens (human)
  Entrez Gene: ACVR1 (a.k.a. ACTRI, ACVR1A, ACVRLK2, ALK2, FOP, SKR1, TSRI)
  Promoter: hU6
  Cloning method: Unknown
  Sequencing primers: 5′ U6-F; 3′ pS2-R
Terms and licenses: Academic/Nonprofit Terms; Industry Terms: Not Available to Industry
Depositor comments: The gRNA was designed to target the following Genbank reference sequence(s): NM_001105.4,NM_001111067.2. Note that this plasmid does NOT contain Cas9. It should be used in conjunction with lentiCas9-Blast (Addgene #52962) or otherwise with cell lines already expressing Cas9. Browse the full kinome gRNA library at http://www.addgene.org/pooled-library/broadgpp-human-kinome/ or visit http://www.broadinstitute.org/rnai/public/ for detailed protocols and information.
How to cite: ACVR1 gRNA (BRDN0001145448) was a gift from John Doench & David Root (Addgene plasmid # 76757 ; http://n2t.net/addgene:76757 ; RRID:Addgene_76757)
