[The description below was written by a language model from this plasmid's Addgene catalogue record and pLannotate feature annotations shown in this document.]
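Description:
ACVR1 gRNA (BRDN0001145448) is a third-generation lentiviral guide RNA plasmid built on the lentiGuide-Puro backbone and designed to direct Streptococcus pyogenes Cas9 to the human ACVR1 gene (also known as ALK2), which encodes a kinase-family receptor. It is propagated in E. coli as a high-copy plasmid through a ColE1/pUC-type origin with ampicillin selection from the β-lactamase gene. The backbone also carries an f1 origin, an SV40 origin and poly(A) signal, and remnants of lac and T7/T3 cloning-vector sequences.

The lentiviral transfer cassette begins with an RSV promoter fused to a truncated HIV-1 5' LTR, which makes genomic RNA production Tat-independent. This is followed by the Ψ packaging signal with a partial gag sequence, the Rev response element, and a cPPT/CTS element. It ends in a ΔU3 self-inactivating 3' LTR. Within this unit, a human U6 RNA polymerase III promoter drives the ACVR1-specific spacer joined to the S. pyogenes gRNA scaffold. A separate EF-1α core promoter with its intron A expresses puromycin N-acetyltransferase so that transduced mammalian cells can be selected, and a downstream WPRE enhances transcript expression.

The plasmid does not encode Cas9, so it is intended for use with a separate Cas9 lentiviral vector or in cells that already express Cas9. The guide was designed against two ACVR1 reference transcripts and is an individual clone from a human kinome gRNA library associated with work on optimised sgRNA design. Its typical use is CRISPR knockout of ACVR1 in human cells. The cloning method is not recorded.
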