Features (pLannotate 1.2.2; 29 found; start..end, strand, type, name):
     14..80      +  CDS            small t antigen (fragment): SV40 (simian virus 40) small t antigen
    106..317     +  promoter       EF-1α core promoter: core promoter for human elongation factor EF-1α
    318..1256    +  intron         EF-1α intron A: intron upstream of the start codon of human EF-1α
   1278..1877    +  CDS            PuroR (fragment): puromycin N-acetyltransferase; pac from Streptomyces; confers resistance to puromycin
   1893..2481    +  misc_feature   WPRE: woodchuck hepatitis virus posttranscriptional regulatory element
   2532..2551    +  misc_feature   cPPT/CTS (fragment): central polypurine tract and central termination sequence of HIV-1
   2553..2786    +  LTR            3' LTR (ΔU3): self-inactivating 3' long terminal repeat (LTR) from HIV-1
   2864..2985    +  polyA_signal   SV40 poly(A) signal: SV40 polyadenylation signal
   3025..3160    +  rep_origin     SV40 ori: SV40 origin of replication
   3181..3199    -  promoter       T7 promoter: promoter for bacteriophage T7 RNA polymerase
   3207..3362    +  CDS            lacZα (fragment): LacZα fragment of β-galactosidase; lacZ fragment
   3367..3795    +  rep_origin     f1 ori (sequence partly withheld): f1 bacteriophage origin of replication; arrow indicates direction of (+) strand synthesis
   3848..3952    +  promoter       AmpR promoter: bla
   3953..4813    +  CDS            AmpR: β-lactamase; bla; confers resistance to ampicillin, carbenicillin, and related antibiotics
   4984..5572    +  rep_origin     ori: high-copy-number ColE1/pMB1/pBR322/pUC origin of replication
   5755..5847    +  CDS            lacI (fragment): lac repressor; lacI; The lac repressor binds to the lac operator to inhibit transcription in E. coli. This inhibition can be relieved by adding lactose or isopropyl-β-D-thiogalactopyranoside (IPTG).
   5860..5881    +  protein_bind   CAP binding site: CAP binding activates transcription in the presence of cAMP. E. coli catabolite activator protein
   5896..5926    +  promoter       lac promoter: promoter for the E. coli lac operon
   5934..5950    +  protein_bind   lac operator: The lac repressor binds to the lac operator to inhibit transcription in E. coli. This inhibition can be relieved by adding lactose or isopropyl-β-D-thiogalactopyranoside (IPTG). lac repressor encoded by lacI
   5995..6013    +  promoter       T3 promoter: promoter for bacteriophage T3 RNA polymerase
   6041..6267    +  promoter       RSV promoter: Rous sarcoma virus enhancer/promoter
   6268..6448    +  LTR            5' LTR (truncated): truncated 5' long terminal repeat (LTR) from HIV-1
   6495..6620    +  misc_feature   HIV-1 Ψ: packaging signal of human immunodeficiency virus type 1
   6604..6967    +  CDS            HIV-1 gag (fragment): gag protein from human immunodeficiency virus 1; gag
   7113..7346    +  misc_feature   RRE: The Rev response element (RRE) of HIV-1 allows for Rev-dependent mRNA export from the nucleus to the cytoplasm.
   7723..7749    +  CDS            Rev (fragment): human immunodeficiency virus 1 (HIV-1) Rev protein; rev; enhances nuclear export of unspliced and incompletely spliced viral mRNAs
   7753..7993    +  promoter       U6 promoter: RNA polymerase III promoter for human U6 snRNA
   8023..8098    +  misc_RNA       gRNA scaffold: guide RNA scaffold for the Streptococcus pyogenes CRISPR/Cas9 system
   8154..8271    +  misc_feature   cPPT/CTS: central polypurine tract and central termination sequence of HIV-1
>Addgene plasmid #76757 | ACVR1 gRNA (BRDN0001145448) | addgene full sequence | sequence record 186446 | Addgene Assembled Sequence
CCCGGGTGCAAAGATGGATAAAGTTTTAAACAGAGAGGAATCTTTGCAGCTAATGGACCTTCTAGGTCTT
GAAAGGAGTGGGAATTGGCTCCGGTGCCCGTCAGTGGGCAGAGCGCACATCGCCCACAGTCCCCGAGAAG
TTGGGGGGAGGGGTCGGCAATTGATCCGGTGCCTAGAGAAGGTGGCGCGGGGTAAACTGGGAAAGTGATG
TCGTGTACTGGCTCCGCCTTTTTCCCGAGGGTGGGGGAGAACCGTATATAAGTGCAGTAGTCGCCGTGAA
CGTTCTTTTTCGCAACGGGTTTGCCGCCAGAACACAGGTAAGTGCCGTGTGTGGTTCCCGCGGGCCTGGC
CTCTTTACGGGTTATGGCCCTTGCGTGCCTTGAATTACTTCCACCTGGCTGCAGTACGTGATTCTTGATC
CCGAGCTTCGGGTTGGAAGTGGGTGGGAGAGTTCGAGGCCTTGCGCTTAAGGAGCCCCTTCGCCTCGTGC
TTGAGTTGAGGCCTGGCCTGGGCGCTGGGGCCGCCGCGTGCGAATCTGGTGGCACCTTCGCGCCTGTCTC
GCTGCTTTCGATAAGTCTCTAGCCATTTAAAATTTTTGATGACCTGCTGCGACGCTTTTTTTCTGGCAAG
ATAGTCTTGTAAATGCGGGCCAAGATCTGCACACTGGTATTTCGGTTTTTGGGGCCGCGGGCGGCGACGG
GGCCCGTGCGTCCCAGCGCACATGTTCGGCGAGGCGGGGCCTGCGAGCGCGGCCACCGAGAATCGGACGG
GGGTAGTCTCAAGCTGGCCGGCCTGCTCTGGTGCCTGGCCTCGCGCCGCCGTGTATCGCCCCGCCCTGGG
CGGCAAGGCTGGCCCGGTCGGCACCAGTTGCGTGAGCGGAAAGATGGCCGCTTCCCGGCCCTGCTGCAGG
GAGCTCAAAATGGAGGACGCGGCGCTCGGGAGAGCGGGCGGGTGAGTCACCCACACAAAGGAAAAGGGCC
TTTCCGTCCTCAGCCGTCGCTTCATGTGACTCCACGGAGTACCGGGCGCCGTCCAGGCACCTCGATTAGT
TCTCGAGCTTTTGGAGTACGTCGTCTTTAGGTTGGGGGGAGGGGTTTTATGCGATGGAGTTTCCCCACAC
TGAGTGGGTGGAGACTGAAGTTAGGCCAGCTTGGCACTTGATGTAATTCTCCTTGGAATTTGCCCTTTTT
GAGTTTGGATCTTGGTTCATTCTCAAGCCTCAGACAGTGGTTCAAAGTTTTTTTCTTCCATTTCAGGTGT
CGTGACGTACGGCCACCATGACCGAGTACAAGCCCACGGTGCGCCTCGCCACCCGCGACGACGTCCCCAG
GGCCGTACGCACCCTCGCCGCCGCGTTCGCCGACTACCCCGCCACGCGCCACACCGTCGATCCGGACCGC
CACATCGAGCGGGTCACCGAGCTGCAAGAACTCTTCCTCACGCGCGTCGGGCTCGACATCGGCAAGGTGT
GGGTCGCGGACGACGGCGCCGCCGTGGCGGTCTGGACCACGCCGGAGAGCGTCGAAGCGGGGGCGGTGTT
CGCCGAGATCGGCCCGCGCATGGCCGAGTTGAGCGGTTCCCGGCTGGCCGCGCAGCAACAGATGGAAGGC
CTCCTGGCGCCGCACCGGCCCAAGGAGCCCGCGTGGTTCCTGGCCACCGTCGGAGTCTCGCCCGACCACC
AGGGCAAGGGTCTGGGCAGCGCCGTCGTGCTCCCCGGAGTGGAGGCGGCCGAGCGCGCCGGGGTGCCCGC
CTTCCTGGAGACCTCCGCGCCCCGCAACCTCCCCTTCTACGAGCGGCTCGGCTTCACCGTCACCGCCGAC
GTCGAGGTGCCCGAAGGACCGCGCACCTGGTGCATGACCCGCAAGCCCGGTGCCTGAACGCGTTAAGTCG
ACAATCAACCTCTGGATTACAAAATTTGTGAAAGATTGACTGGTATTCTTAACTATGTTGCTCCTTTTAC
GCTATGTGGATACGCTGCTTTAATGCCTTTGTATCATGCTATTGCTTCCCGTATGGCTTTCATTTTCTCC
TCCTTGTATAAATCCTGGTTGCTGTCTCTTTATGAGGAGTTGTGGCCCGTTGTCAGGCAACGTGGCGTGG
TGTGCACTGTGTTTGCTGACGCAACCCCCACTGGTTGGGGCATTGCCACCACCTGTCAGCTCCTTTCCGG
GACTTTCGCTTTCCCCCTCCCTATTGCCACGGCGGAACTCATCGCCGCCTGCCTTGCCCGCTGCTGGACA
GGGGCTCGGCTGTTGGGCACTGACAATTCCGTGGTGTTGTCGGGGAAATCATCGTCCTTTCCTTGGCTGC
TCGCCTGTGTTGCCACCTGGATTCTGCGCGGGACGTCCTTCTGCTACGTCCCTTCGGCCCTCAATCCAGC
GGACCTTCCTTCCCGCGGCCTGCTGCCGGCTCTGCGGCCTCTTCCGCGTCTTCGCCTTCGCCCTCAGACG
AGTCGGATCTCCCTTTGGGCCGCCTCCCCGCGTCGACTTTAAGACCAATGACTTACAAGGCAGCTGTAGA
TCTTAGCCACTTTTTAAAAGAAAAGGGGGGACTGGAAGGGCTAATTCACTCCCAACGAAGACAAGATCTG
CTTTTTGCTTGTACTGGGTCTCTCTGGTTAGACCAGATCTGAGCCTGGGAGCTCTCTGGCTAACTAGGGA
ACCCACTGCTTAAGCCTCAATAAAGCTTGCCTTGAGTGCTTCAAGTAGTGTGTGCCCGTCTGTTGTGTGA
CTCTGGTAACTAGAGATCCCTCAGACCCTTTTAGTCAGTGTGGAAAATCTCTAGCAGTACGTATAGTAGT
TCATGTCATCTTATTATTCAGTATTTATAACTTGCAAAGAAATGAATATCAGAGAGTGAGAGGAACTTGT
TTATTGCAGCTTATAATGGTTACAAATAAAGCAATAGCATCACAAATTTCACAAATAAAGCATTTTTTTC
ACTGCATTCTAGTTGTGGTTTGTCCAAACTCATCAATGTATCTTATCATGTCTGGCTCTAGCTATCCCGC
CCCTAACTCCGCCCATCCCGCCCCTAACTCCGCCCAGTTCCGCCCATTCTCCGCCCCATGGCTGACTAAT
TTTTTTTATTTATGCAGAGGCCGAGGCCGCCTCGGCCTCTGAGCTATTCCAGAAGTAGTGAGGAGGCTTT
TTTGGAGGCCTAGGGACGTACCCAATTCGCCCTATAGTGAGTCGTATTACGCGCGCTCACTGGCCGTCGT
TTTACAACGTCGTGACTGGGAAAACCCTGGCGTTACCCAACTTAATCGCCTTGCAGCACATCCCCCTTTC
GCCAGCTGGCGTAATAGCGAAGAGGCCCGCACCGATCGCCCTTCCCAACAGTTGCGCAGCCTGAATGGCG
AATGGG
[124 nt withheld, positions 3367-3490]
C
[91 nt withheld, positions 3492-3582]
A
[49 nt withheld, positions 3584-3632]
CCTTTGACGTTGGAGTCCACGTTCTTT
[37 nt withheld, positions 3660-3696]
ACCCTATCTCGGTCTATTCTTTTGATTTATAAGGGATTTTGCCGATTTCGGCCTATTGGTTAAAAAATGA
GCTGATTTAACAAAAATTTAACGCGAATTTTAACAAAATATTAACGCTTACAATTTAGGTGGCACTTTTC
GGGGAAATGTGCGCGGAACCCCTATTTGTTTATTTTTCTAAATACATTCAAATATGTATCCGCTCATGAG
ACAATAACCCTGATAAATGCTTCAATAATATTGAAAAAGGAAGAGTATGAGTATTCAACATTTCCGTGTC
GCCCTTATTCCCTTTTTTGCGGCATTTTGCCTTCCTGTTTTTGCTCACCCAGAAACGCTGGTGAAAGTAA
AAGATGCTGAAGATCAGTTGGGTGCACGAGTGGGTTACATCGAACTGGATCTCAACAGCGGTAAGATCCT
TGAGAGTTTTCGCCCCGAAGAACGTTTTCCAATGATGAGCACTTTTAAAGTTCTGCTATGTGGCGCGGTA
TTATCCCGTATTGACGCCGGGCAAGAGCAACTCGGTCGCCGCATACACTATTCTCAGAATGACTTGGTTG
AGTACTCACCAGTCACAGAAAAGCATCTTACGGATGGCATGACAGTAAGAGAATTATGCAGTGCTGCCAT
AACCATGAGTGATAACACTGCGGCCAACTTACTTCTGACAACGATCGGAGGACCGAAGGAGCTAACCGCT
TTTTTGCACAACATGGGGGATCATGTAACTCGCCTTGATCGTTGGGAACCGGAGCTGAATGAAGCCATAC
CAAACGACGAGCGTGACACCACGATGCCTGTAGCAATGGCAACAACGTTGCGCAAACTATTAACTGGCGA
ACTACTTACTCTAGCTTCCCGGCAACAATTAATAGACTGGATGGAGGCGGATAAAGTTGCAGGACCACTT
CTGCGCTCGGCCCTTCCGGCTGGCTGGTTTATTGCTGATAAATCTGGAGCCGGTGAGCGTGGGTCTCGCG
GTATCATTGCAGCACTGGGGCCAGATGGTAAGCCCTCCCGTATCGTAGTTATCTACACGACGGGGAGTCA
GGCAACTATGGATGAACGAAATAGACAGATCGCTGAGATAGGTGCCTCACTGATTAAGCATTGGTAACTG
TCAGACCAAGTTTACTCATATATACTTTAGATTGATTTAAAACTTCATTTTTAATTTAAAAGGATCTAGG
TGAAGATCCTTTTTGATAATCTCATGACCAAAATCCCTTAACGTGAGTTTTCGTTCCACTGAGCGTCAGA
CCCCGTAGAAAAGATCAAAGGATCTTCTTGAGATCCTTTTTTTCTGCGCGTAATCTGCTGCTTGCAAACA
AAAAAACCACCGCTACCAGCGGTGGTTTGTTTGCCGGATCAAGAGCTACCAACTCTTTTTCCGAAGGTAA
CTGGCTTCAGCAGAGCGCAGATACCAAATACTGTTCTTCTAGTGTAGCCGTAGTTAGGCCACCACTTCAA
GAACTCTGTAGCACCGCCTACATACCTCGCTCTGCTAATCCTGTTACCAGTGGCTGCTGCCAGTGGCGAT
AAGTCGTGTCTTACCGGGTTGGACTCAAGACGATAGTTACCGGATAAGGCGCAGCGGTCGGGCTGAACGG
GGGGTTCGTGCACACAGCCCAGCTTGGAGCGAACGACCTACACCGAACTGAGATACCTACAGCGTGAGCT
ATGAGAAAGCGCCACGCTTCCCGAAGGGAGAAAGGCGGACAGGTATCCGGTAAGCGGCAGGGTCGGAACA
GGAGAGCGCACGAGGGAGCTTCCAGGGGGAAACGCCTGGTATCTTTATAGTCCTGTCGGGTTTCGCCACC
TCTGACTTGAGCGTCGATTTTTGTGATGCTCGTCAGGGGGGCGGAGCCTATGGAAAAACGCCAGCAACGC
GGCCTTTTTACGGTTCCTGGCCTTTTGCTGGCCTTTTGCTCACATGTTCTTTCCTGCGTTATCCCCTGAT
TCTGTGGATAACCGTATTACCGCCTTTGAGTGAGCTGATACCGCTCGCCGCAGCCGAACGACCGAGCGCA
GCGAGTCAGTGAGCGAGGAAGCGGAAGAGCGCCCAATACGCAAACCGCCTCTCCCCGCGCGTTGGCCGAT
TCATTAATGCAGCTGGCACGACAGGTTTCCCGACTGGAAAGCGGGCAGTGAGCGCAACGCAATTAATGTG
AGTTAGCTCACTCATTAGGCACCCCAGGCTTTACACTTTATGCTTCCGGCTCGTATGTTGTGTGGAATTG
TGAGCGGATAACAATTTCACACAGGAAACAGCTATGACCATGATTACGCCAAGCGCGCAATTAACCCTCA
CTAAAGGGAACAAAAGCTGGAGCTGCAAGCTTAATGTAGTCTTATGCAATACTCTTGTAGTCTTGCAACA
TGGTAACGATGAGTTAGCAACATGCCTTACAAGGAGAGAAAAAGCACCGTGCATGCCGATTGGTGGAAGT
AAGGTGGTACGATCGTGCCTTATTAGGAAGGCAACAGACGGGTCTGACATGGATTGGACGAACCACTGAA
TTGCCGCATTGCAGAGATATTGTATTTAAGTGCCTAGCTCGATACATAAACGGGTCTCTCTGGTTAGACC
AGATCTGAGCCTGGGAGCTCTCTGGCTAACTAGGGAACCCACTGCTTAAGCCTCAATAAAGCTTGCCTTG
AGTGCTTCAAGTAGTGTGTGCCCGTCTGTTGTGTGACTCTGGTAACTAGAGATCCCTCAGACCCTTTTAG
TCAGTGTGGAAAATCTCTAGCAGTGGCGCCCGAACAGGGACTTGAAAGCGAAAGGGAAACCAGAGGAGCT
CTCTCGACGCAGGACTCGGCTTGCTGAAGCGCGCACGGCAAGAGGCGAGGGGCGGCGACTGGTGAGTACG
CCAAAAATTTTGACTAGCGGAGGCTAGAAGGAGAGAGATGGGTGCGAGAGCGTCAGTATTAAGCGGGGGA
GAATTAGATCGCGATGGGAAAAAATTCGGTTAAGGCCAGGGGGAAAGAAAAAATATAAATTAAAACATAT
AGTATGGGCAAGCAGGGAGCTAGAACGATTCGCAGTTAATCCTGGCCTGTTAGAAACATCAGAAGGCTGT
AGACAAATACTGGGACAGCTACAACCATCCCTTCAGACAGGATCAGAAGAACTTAGATCATTATATAATA
CAGTAGCAACCCTCTATTGTGTGCATCAAAGGATAGAGATAAAAGACACCAAGGAAGCTTTAGACAAGAT
AGAGGAAGAGCAAAACAAAAGTAAGACCACCGCACAGCAAGCGGCCGCTGATCTTCAGACCTGGAGGAGG
AGATATGAGGGACAATTGGAGAAGTGAATTATATAAATATAAAGTAGTAAAAATTGAACCATTAGGAGTA
GCACCCACCAAGGCAAAGAGAAGAGTGGTGCAGAGAGAAAAAAGAGCAGTGGGAATAGGAGCTTTGTTCC
TTGGGTTCTTGGGAGCAGCAGGAAGCACTATGGGCGCAGCGTCAATGACGCTGACGGTACAGGCCAGACA
ATTATTGTCTGGTATAGTGCAGCAGCAGAACAATTTGCTGAGGGCTATTGAGGCGCAACAGCATCTGTTG
CAACTCACAGTCTGGGGCATCAAGCAGCTCCAGGCAAGAATCCTGGCTGTGGAAAGATACCTAAAGGATC
AACAGCTCCTGGGGATTTGGGGTTGCTCTGGAAAACTCATTTGCACCACTGCTGTGCCTTGGAATGCTAG
TTGGAGTAATAAATCTCTGGAACAGATTTGGAATCACACGACCTGGATGGAGTGGGACAGAGAAATTAAC
AATTACACAAGCTTAATACACTCCTTAATTGAAGAATCGCAAAACCAGCAAGAAAAGAATGAACAAGAAT
TATTGGAATTAGATAAATGGGCAAGTTTGTGGAATTGGTTTAACATAACAAATTGGCTGTGGTATATAAA
ATTATTCATAATGATAGTAGGAGGCTTGGTAGGTTTAAGAATAGTTTTTGCTGTACTTTCTATAGTGAAT
AGAGTTAGGCAGGGATATTCACCATTATCGTTTCAGACCCACCTCCCAACCCCGAGGGGACCCAGAGAGG
GCCTATTTCCCATGATTCCTTCATATTTGCATATACGATACAAGGCTGTTAGAGAGATAATTAGAATTAA
TTTGACTGTAAACACAAAGATATTAGTACAAAATACGTGACGTAGAAAGTAATAATTTCTTGGGTAGTTT
GCAGTTTTAAAATTATGTTTTAAAATGGACTATCATATGCTTACCGTAACTTGAAAGTATTTCGATTTCT
TGGCTTTATATATCTTGTGGAAAGGACGAAACACCGCTGGTGTAACAGGAACATCAGTTTTAGAGCTAGA
AATAGCAAGTTAAAATAAGGCTAGTCCGTTATCAACTTGAAAAAGTGGCACCGAGTCGGTGCTTTTTTAA
GCTTGGCGTAACTAGATCTTGAGACAAATGGCAGTATTCATCCACAATTTTAAAAGAAAAGGGGGGATTG
GGGGGTACAGTGCAGGGGAAAGAATAGTAGACATAATAGCAACAGACATACAAACTAAAGAATTACAAAA
ACAAATTACAAAAATTCAAAATTTTCGGGTTTATTACAGGGACAGCAGAGATCCACTTTGGCGCCGGCTC
GAGGGGG
