>Addgene plasmid #76757 | ACVR1 gRNA (BRDN0001145448) | depositor partial sequence | sequence record 144217 | Target Sequence
CTGGTGTAACAGGAACATCA
