>Addgene plasmid #76757 | ACVR1 gRNA (BRDN0001145448) | addgene partial sequence | sequence record 186445 | hU6-F
GTAGAAAGTAATAATTTCTTGGGTAGTTTGCAGTTTTAAAATTATGTTTTAAAATGGACTATCATATGCT
TACCGTAACTTGAAAGTATTTCGATTTCTTGGCTTTATATATCTTGTGGAAAGGACGAAACACCGCTGGT
GTAACAGGAACATCAGTTTTAGAGCTAGAAATAGCAAGTTAAAATAAGGCTAGTCCGTTATCAACTTGAA
AAAGTGGCACCGAGTCGGTGCTTTTTTAAGCTTGGCGTAACTAGATCTTGAGACAAATGGCAGTATTCAT
CCACAATTTTAAAAGAAAAGGGGGGATTGGGGGGTACAGTGCAGGGGAAAGAATAGTAGACATAATAGCA
ACAGACATACAAACTAAAGAATTACAAAAACAAATTACAAAAATTCAAAATTTTCGGGTTTATTACAGGG
ACAGCAGAGATCCACTTTGGCGCCGGCTCGAGGGGGCCCGGGTGCAAAGATGGATAAAGTTTTAAACAGA
GAGGAATCTTTGCAGCTAATGGACCTTCTAGGTCTTGAAAGGAGTGGGAATTGGCTCCGGTGCCCGTCAG
TGGGCAGAGC
